Addgene plasmid #24964: pCS2 xBtg-X
Depositing lab: Edward De Robertis. Depositing organization: University of California, Los Angeles (UCLA). Publication: Default neural induction: neuralization of dissociated Xenopus cells is mediated by Ras/MAPK activation. Kuroda H, Fuentealba L, Ikeda A, Reversade B, De Robertis EM. Genes Dev. 2005 May 1. 19(9):1022-7. 10.1101/gad.1306605 PubMed 15879552.
Backbone
  Vector backbone: pCS2
  Backbone size w/o insert (bp): 4100
  Vector type: Mammalian Expression
Growth in bacteria
  Bacterial resistance: Ampicillin, 100 μg/mL
  Growth temperature: 37°C
  Growth strain: DH5alpha
  Copy number: High Copy
Gene/Insert
  Gene/Insert name: Btg-X
  Species: X. laevis (frog)
  Insert size (bp): 2900
  Entrez Gene: MGC76328.S (a.k.a. btg-x, xBtg-x)
  Cloning method: Restriction Enzyme; 5′ cloning site EcoRI (destroyed during cloning); 3′ cloning site XhoI (not destroyed)
  Sequencing primers: 5′ SP6; 3′ T7
Terms and licenses: Academic/Nonprofit Terms; Industry Terms: Not Available to Industry
Depositor comments: For sense mRNA cut with NotI, transcribe with SP6 For antisense cut with ClaI, transcribe with T7
How to cite: pCS2 xBtg-X was a gift from Edward De Robertis (Addgene plasmid # 24964 ; http://n2t.net/addgene:24964 ; RRID:Addgene_24964)
