[The description below was written by a language model from this plasmid's Addgene catalogue record.]
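Description:
pCS2 xBtg-X carries the Xenopus laevis Btg-X gene (also recorded as btg-x or xBtg-x) in the pCS2 backbone, which the record lists as a mammalian expression vector. The insert is about 2.9 kb and the backbone about 4.1 kb, so the whole plasmid is roughly 7 kb. It is maintained in bacteria as a high-copy plasmid under ampicillin selection. The cDNA was placed by restriction cloning between EcoRI and XhoI sites. The 5′ EcoRI site was destroyed in the process, while the 3′ XhoI site remains intact. No tags, fusions or reporters are recorded, and no feature table was supplied, so the promoter driving expression in cells and the polyadenylation signal are not explicitly stated. pCS2-family vectors generally use a CMV-type enhancer/promoter and an SV40 polyadenylation signal.

The depositor's notes show that the insert is flanked by SP6 and T7 phage promoters and that the plasmid mainly serves as a template for in vitro transcription. Linearising with NotI downstream of the insert and transcribing with SP6 gives sense mRNA, which is suited to microinjection into Xenopus embryos or explants for gain-of-function experiments. Cutting with ClaI and transcribing with T7 gives antisense RNA, which is typically used as a probe for in situ hybridisation or other expression analysis. The associated publication concerns neural induction in dissociated Xenopus cells and the role of Ras/MAPK signalling. This fits use of the construct in embryological studies of Btg-X, although the record does not describe the specific role of the gene in that work.
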