>Addgene plasmid #24964 | pCS2 xBtg-X | addgene partial sequence | sequence record 30927 | 24964 with SP6
CCATCGATTCGCTGGGCTCGGAATTACCGCTCACTCACCGGGATTGGAACAGTTGCTTCGGTCTGTTAAA
ATGAGCATCTTTGTCCCAGCGGAGATGAGGGAAGAGATAGTGGCCGGGGTGAACTATCTGAAGGCTCTGA
CTAATGGGAGCTACCGGCTGGATCCCGTGTTGGTGGAGGTATTTGGGGAGAGACTGATGGAGATTCTGTG
CAGGAGATACACCGGCCACTGGTACCCAGAGAAACCTATGAAAGGACAGGCATACAGGTGTATCCGGATC
AACCAGCATCAGAAGGATGAAAGTATATTGGAAGCGTGTGCCCTGTGTGGCATCACAGACACAGATTTGG
CACTGCCGAGGGAGATAACTCTATGGATTGACCCCTATGAAGTGTCTTGCCGACTGAGGGAATATAGTCA
TCCATACACTGTAGCGAGCTTTGATCCCATGGACAACCGCACTTTGCCATCAAGCTTGGAGAGCGACATC
CCAACCACCTCATTGGACAGTGGTATAGGGAGCACCAGCCCCAGCTCATCATTTGCATCTTCCATAGGCG
ACATGGGAGAAGATATGGACAGTGGGGTCGACAGCAGTACCGAGGAACTGGCCCACATTTACTCAGAGCA
GGCTACTTGGACCCCCGGTGGGGTTTGCCAAACT
